>Addgene plasmid #228037 | pHAGE mCherry-Rab11A S25N | addgene full sequence | sequence record 450368 | Addgene NGS Result
TTGAGATCCTTTTTTTCTGCGCGTAATCTGCTGCTTGCAAACAAAAAAACCACCGCTACCAGCGGTGGTT
TGTTTGCCGGATCAAGAGCTACCAACTCTTTTTCCGAAGGTAACTGGCTTCAGCAGAGCGCAGATACCAA
ATACTGTTCTTCTAGTGTAGCCGTAGTTAGGCCACCACTTCAAGAACTCTGTAGCACCGCCTACATACCT
CGCTCTGCTAATCCTGTTACCAGTGGCTGCTGCCAGTGGCGATAAGTCGTGTCTTACCGGGTTGGACTCA
AGACGATAGTTACCGGATAAGGCGCAGCGGTCGGGCTGAACGGGGGGTTCGTGCACACAGCCCAGCTTGG
AGCGAACGACCTACACCGAACTGAGATACCTACAGCGTGAGCTATGAGAAAGCGCCACGCTTCCCGAAGG
GAGAAAGGCGGACAGGTATCCGGTAAGCGGCAGGGTCGGAACAGGAGAGCGCACGAGGGAGCTTCCAGGG
GGAAACGCCTGGTATCTTTATAGTCCTGTCGGGTTTCGCCACCTCTGACTTGAGCGTCGATTTTTGTGAT
GCTCGTCAGGGGGGCGGAGCCTATGGAAAAACGCCAGCAACGCGGCCTTTTTACGGTTCCTGGCCTTTTG
CTGGCCTTTTGCTCACATGTTCTTTCCTGCGTTATCCCCTGATTCTGTGGATAACCGTATTACCGCCTTT
GAGTGAGCTGATACCGCTCGCCGCAGCCGAACGACCGAGCGCAGCGAGTCAGTGAGCGAGGAAGCGGAAG
AGCGCCCAATACGCAAACCGCCTCTCCCCGCGCGTTGGCCGATTCATTAATGCAGCAAGCTCATGGCTGA
CTAATTTTTTTTATTTATGCAGAGGCCGAGGCCGCCTCGGCCTCTGAGCTATTCCAGAAGTAGTGAGGAG
GCTTTTTTGGAGGCCTAGGCTTTTGCAAAAAGCTCCCCGTGGCACGACAGGTTTCCCGACTGGAAAGCGG
GCAGTGAGCGCAACGCAATTAATGTGAGTTAGCTCACTCATTAGGCACCCCAGGCTTTACACTTTATGCT
TCCGGCTCGTATGTTGTGTGGAATTGTGAGCGGATAACAATTTCACACAGGAAACAGCTATGACATGATT
ACGAATTTCACAAATAAAGCATTTTTTTCACTGCATTCTAGTTGTGGTTTGTCCAAACTCATCAATGTAT
CTTATCATGTCTGGATCAACTGGATAACTCAAGCTAACCAAAATCATCCCAAACTTCCCACCCCATACCC
TATTACCACTGCCAATTACCTGTGGTTTCATTTACTCTAAACCTGTGATTCCTCTGAATTATTTTCATTT
TAAAGAAATTGTATTTGTTAAATATGTACTACAAACTTAGTAGTTGGAAGGGCTAATTCACTCCCAAAGA
AGACAAGATATCCTTGATCTGTGGATCTACCACACACAAGGCTACTTCCCTGATTAGCAGAACTACACAC
CAGGGCCAGGGGTCAGATATCCACTGACCTTTGGATGGTGCTACAAGCTAGTACCAGTTGAGCCAGATAA
GGTAGAAGAGGCCAATAAAGGAGAGAACACCAGCTTGTTACACCCTGTGAGCCTGCATGGGATGGATGAC
CCGGAGAGAGAAGTGTTAGAGTGTAGGTTTGACAGCCGCCTAGCATTTCATCACGTGGCCCGAGAGCTGC
ATCCGGAGTACTTCAAGAACTGCTGATATCGAGCTTGCTACAAGGGACTTTCCGCTGGGGACTTTCCAGG
GAGGCGTGGCCTGGGCGGGACTGGGGAGTGGCGAGCCCTCAGATCCTGCATATAAGCAGCTGCTTTTTGC
CTGTACTGGGTCTCTCTGGTTAGACCAGATCTGAGCCTGGGAGCTCTCTGGCTAACTAGGGAACCCACTG
CTTAAGCCTCAATAAAGCTTGCCTTGAGTGCTTCAAGTAGTGTGTGCCCGTCTGTTGTGTGACTCTGGTA
ACTAGAGATCCCTCAGACCCTTTTAGTCAGTGTGGAAAATCTCTAGCAGTGGCGCCCGAACAGGGACTTG
AAAGCGAAAGGGAAACCAGAGGAGCTCTCTCGACGCAGGACTCGGCTTGCTGAAGCGCGCACGGCAAGAG
GCGAGGGGCGGCGACTGGTGAGTACGCCAAAAATTTTGACTAGCGGAGGCTAGAAGGAGAGAGATGGGTG
CGAGAGCGTCAGTATTAAGCGGGGGAGAATTAGATCGCGATGGGAAAAAATTCGGTTAAGGCCAGGGGGA
AAGAAAAAATATAAATTAAAACATATAGTATGGGCAAGCAGGGAGCTAGAACGATTCGCAGTTAATCCTG
GCCTGTTAGAAACATCAGAAGGCTGTAGACAAATACTGGGACAGCTACAACCATCCCTTCAGACAGGATC
AGAAGAACTTAGATCATTATATAATACAGTAGCAACCCTCTATTGTGTGCATCAAAGGATAGAGATAAAA
GACACCAAGGAAGCTTTAGACAAGATAGAGGAAGAGCAAAACAAAAGTAAGACCACCGCACAGCAAGCGG
CCGGCCGCTGATCTTCAGACCTGGAGGAGGAGATATGAGGGACAATTGGAGAAGTGAATTATATAAATAT
AAAGTAGTAAAAATTGAACCATTAGGAGTAGCACCCACCAAGGCAAAGAGAAGAGTGGTGCAGAGAGAAA
AAAGAGCAGTGGGAATAGGAGCTTTGTTCCTTGGGTTCTTGGGAGCAGCAGGAAGCACTATGGGCGCAGC
GTCAATGACGCTGACGGTACAGGCCAGACAATTATTGTCTGGTATAGTGCAGCAGCAGAACAATTTGCTG
AGGGCTATTGAGGCGCAACAGCATCTGTTGCAACTCACAGTCTGGGGCATCAAGCAGCTCCAGGCAAGAA
TCCTGGCTGTGGAAAGATACCTAAAGGATCAACAGCTCCTGGGGATTTGGGGTTGCTCTGGAAAACTCAT
TTGCACCACTGCTGTGCCTTGGAATGCTAGTTGGAGTAATAAATCTCTGGAACAGATTTGGAATCACACG
ACCTGGATGGAGTGGGACAGAGAAATTAACAATTACACAAGCTTAATACACTCCTTAATTGAAGAATCGC
AAAACCAGCAAGAAAAGAATGAACAAGAATTATTGGAATTAGATAAATGGGCAAGTTTGTGGAATTGGTT
TAACATAACAAATTGGCTGTGGTATATAAAATTATTCATAATGATAGTAGGAGGCTTGGTAGGTTTAAGA
ATAGTTTTTGCTGTACTTTCTATAGTGAATAGAGTTAGGCAGGGATATTCACCATTATCGTTTCAGACCC
ACCTCCCAACCCCGAGGGGACCCGACAGGCCCGAAGGAATAGAAGAAGAAGGTGGAGAGAGAGACAGAGA
CAGATCCATTCGATTAGTGAACGGATCTCGACGGTATCGCCGAATTAATTCACAAATGGCAGTATTCATC
CACAATTTTAAAAGAAAAGGGGGGATTGGGGGGTACAGTGCAGGGGAAAGAATAGTAGACATAATAGCAA
CAGACATACAAACTAAAGAATTACAAAAACAAATTACAAAAATTCAAAATTTTCGGGTTTATTACAGGGA
CAGCAGAGATCCAGTTTGGACTAGTGGAGTTCCGCGTTACATAACTTACGGTAAATGGCCCGCCTGGCTG
ACCGCCCAACGACCCCCGCCCATTGACGTCAATAATGACGTATGTTCCCATAGTAACGCCAATAGGGACT
TTCCATTGACGTCAATGGGTGGAGTATTTACGGTAAACTGCCCACTTGGCAGTACATCAAGTGTATCATA
TGCCAAGTACGCCCCCTATTGACGTCAATGACGGTAAATGGCCCGCCTGGCATTATGCCCAGTACATGAC
CTTATGGGACTTTCCTACTTGGCAGTACATCTACGTATTAGTCATCGCTATTACCATGGTGATGCGGTTT
TGGCAGTACATCAATGGGCGTGGATAGCGGTTTGACTCACGGGGATTTCCAAGTCTCCACCCCATTGACG
TCAATGGGAGTTTGTTTTGGCACCAAAATCAACGGGACTTTCCAAAATGTCGTAACAACTCCGCCCCATT
GACGCAAATGGGCGGTAGGCGTGTACGGTGGGAGGTCTATATAAGCAGAGCTCGTTTAGTGAACCGTCAG
ATCGCCTGGAGACGCCATCCACGCTGTTTTGACCTCCATAGAAGACACCGGCGGCCGCAGATCTCTCGAG
GTTGATCTGCTAGCATGGTGAGCAAGGGCGAGGAGGATAACATGGCCATCATCAAGGAGTTCATGCGCTT
CAAGGTGCACATGGAGGGCTCCGTGAACGGCCACGAGTTCGAGATCGAGGGCGAGGGCGAGGGCCGCCCC
TACGAGGGCACCCAGACCGCCAAGCTGAAGGTGACCAAGGGTGGCCCCCTGCCCTTCGCCTGGGACATCC
TGTCCCCTCAGTTCATGTACGGCTCCAAGGCCTACGTGAAGCACCCCGCCGACATCCCCGACTACTTGAA
GCTGTCCTTCCCCGAGGGCTTCAAGTGGGAGCGCGTGATGAACTTCGAGGACGGCGGCGTGGTGACCGTG
ACCCAGGACTCCTCCCTGCAGGACGGCGAGTTCATCTACAAGGTGAAGCTGCGCGGCACCAACTTCCCCT
CCGACGGCCCCGTAATGCAGAAGAAGACCATGGGCTGGGAGGCCTCCTCCGAGCGGATGTACCCCGAGGA
CGGCGCCCTGAAGGGCGAGATCAAGCAGAGGCTGAAGCTGAAGGACGGCGGCCACTACGACGCTGAGGTC
AAGACCACCTACAAGGCCAAGAAGCCCGTGCAGCTGCCCGGCGCCTACAACGTCAACATCAAGTTGGACA
TCACCTCCCACAACGAGGACTACACCATCGTGGAACAGTACGAACGCGCCGAGGGCCGCCACTCCACCGG
CGGCATGGACGAGCTGTACAAGGCATGCAGCGCTAGTGCTTATCAAACAAGTTTGTACAAAAAAGTTGGC
ATGGGCACCCGCGACGACGAGTACGACTACCTCTTTAAAGTTGTCCTTATTGGAGATTCTGGTGTTGGAA
AGAATAATCTCCTGTCTCGATTTACTCGAAATGAGTTTAATCTGGAAAGCAAGAGCACCATTGGAGTAGA
GTTTGCAACAAGAAGCATCCAGGTTGATGGAAAAACAATAAAGGCACAGATATGGGACACAGCAGGGCAA
GAGCGATATCGAGCTATAACATCAGCATATTATCGTGGAGCTGTAGGTGCCTTATTGGTTTATGACATTG
CTAAACATCTCACATATGAAAATGTAGAGCGATGGCTGAAAGAACTGAGAGATCATGCTGATAGTAACAT
TGTTATCATGCTTGTGGGCAATAAGAGTGATCTACGTCATCTCAGGGCAGTTCCTACAGATGAAGCAAGA
GCTTTTGCAGAAAAGAATGGTTTGTCATTCATTGAAACTTCGGCCCTAGACTCTACAAATGTAGAAGCTG
CTTTTCAGACAATTTTAACAGAGATTTACCGCATTGTTTCTCAGAAGCAAATGTCAGACAGACGCGAAAA
TGACATGTCTCCAAGCAACAATGTGGTTCCTATTCATGTTCCACCAACCACTGAAAACAAGCCAAAGGTG
CAGTGCTGTCAGAACATCTAACCAACTTTCTTGTACAAAGTGGTTCGATAACGAATTCCGCCCCCCCCCC
CTAACGTTACTGGCCGAAGCCGCTTGGAATAAGGCCGGTGTGCGTTTGTCTATATGTTATTTTCCACCAT
ATTGCCGTCTTTTGGCAATGTGAGGGCCCGGAAACCTGGCCCTGTCTTCTTGACGAGCATTCCTAGGGGT
CTTTCCCCTCTCGCCAAAGGAATGCAAGGTCTGTTGAATGTCGTGAAGGAAGCAGTTCCTCTGGAAGCTT
CTTGAAGACAAACAACGTCTGTAGCGACCCTTTGCAGGCAGCGGAACCCCCCACCTGGCGACAGGTGCCT
CTGCGGCCAAAAGCCACGTGTATAAGATACACCTGCAAAGGCGGCACAACCCCAGTGCCACGTTGTGAGT
TGGATAGTTGTGGAAAGAGTCAAATGGCTCTCCTCAAGCGTATTCAACAAGGGGCTGAAGGATGCCCAGA
AGGTACCCCATTGTATGGGATCTGATCTGGGGCCTCGGTGCACATGCTTTACATGTGTTTAGTCGAGGTT
AAAAAAACGTCTAGGCCCCCCGAACCACGGGGACGTGGTTTTCCTTTGAAAAACACGATGATAATATGGC
CACAACCATGACCGAGTACAAGCCCACGGTGCGCCTCGCCACCCGCGACGACGTCCCCAGGGCCGTACGC
ACCCTCGCCGCCGCGTTCGCCGACTACCCCGCCACGCGCCACACCGTCGATCCGGACCGCCACATCGAGC
GGGTCACCGAGCTGCAAGAACTCTTCCTCACGCGCGTCGGGCTCGACATCGGCAAGGTGTGGGTCGCGGA
CGACGGCGCCGCGGTGGCGGTCTGGACCACGCCGGAGAGCGTCGAAGCGGGGGCGGTGTTCGCCGAGATC
GGCCCGCGCATGGCCGAGTTGAGCGGTTCCCGGCTGGCCGCGCAGCAACAGATGGAAGGCCTCCTGGCGC
CGCACCGGCCCAAGGAGCCCGCGTGGTTCCTGGCCACCGTCGGCGTCTCGCCCGACCACCAGGGCAAGGG
TCTGGGCAGCGCCGTCGTGCTCCCCGGAGTGGAGGCGGCCGAGCGCGCCGGGGTGCCCGCCTTCCTGGAG
ACCTCCGCGCCCCGCAACCTCCCCTTCTACGAGCGGCTCGGCTTCACCGTCACCGCCGACGTCGAGGTGC
CCGAAGGACCGCGCACCTGGTGCATGACCCGCAAGCCCGGTGCCTGATGCATCGATGGATCCTAATCAAC
CTCTGGATTACAAAATTTGTGAAAGATTGACTGGTATTCTTAACTATGTTGCTCCTTTTACGCTATGTGG
ATACGCTGCTTTAATGCCTTTGTATCATGCTATTGCTTCCCGTATGGCTTTCATTTTCTCCTCCTTGTAT
AAATCCTGGTTGCTGTCTCTTTATGAGGAGTTGTGGCCCGTTGTCAGGCAACGTGGCGTGGTGTGCACTG
TGTTTGCTGACGCAACCCCCACTGGTTGGGGCATTGCCACCACCTGTCAGCTCCTTTCCGGGACTTTCGC
TTTCCCCCTCCCTATTGCCACGGCGGAACTCATCGCCGCCTGCCTTGCCCGCTGCTGGACAGGGGCTCGG
CTGTTGGGCACTGACAATTCCGTGGTGTTGTCGGGGAAATCATCGTCCTTTCCTTGGCTGCTCGCCTGTG
TTGCCACCTGGATTCTGCGCGGGACGTCCTTCTGCTACGTCCCTTCGGCCCTCAATCCAGCGGACCTTCC
TTCCCGCGGCCTGCTGCCGGCTCTGCGGCCTCTTCCGCGTCTTCGCCTTCGCCCTCAGACGAGTCGGATC
TCCCTTTGGGCCGCCTCCCCGCCTGAGATCCTTTAAGACCAATGACTTACAAGGCAGCTGTAGATCTTAG
CCACTTTTTAAAAGAAAAGGGGGGACTGGAAGGGCTAATTCACTCCCAACGAAGACAAGATCTGCTTTTT
GCTTGTACTGGGTCTCTCTGGTTAGACCAGATCTGAGCCTGGGAGCTCTCTGGCTAACTAGGGAACCCAC
TGCTTAAGCCTCAATAAAGCTTGCCTTGAGTGCTTCAAGTAGTGTGTGCCCGTCTGTTGTGTGACTCTGG
TAACTAGAGATCCCTCAGACCCTTTTAGTCAGTGTGGAAAATCTCTAGCAGTAGTAGTTCATGTCATCTT
ATTATTCAGTATTTATAACTTGCAAAGAAATGAATATCAGAGAGTGAGAGGCCCGGGTTAATTAAGGAAA
GGGCTAGATCATTCTTGAAGACGAAAGGGCCTCGTGATACGCCTATTTTTATAGGTTAATGTCATGATAA
TAATGGTTTCTTAGACGTCAGGTGGCACTTTTCGGGGAAATGTGCGCGGAACCCCTATTTGTTTATTTTT
CTAAATACATTCAAATATGTATCCGCTCATGAGACAATAACCCTGATAAATGCTTCAATAATATTGAAAA
AGGAAGAGTATGAGTATTCAACATTTCCGTGTCGCCCTTATTCCCTTTTTTGCGGCATTTTGCCTTCCTG
TTTTTGCTCACCCAGAAACGCTGGTGAAAGTAAAAGATGCTGAAGATCAGTTGGGTGCACGAGTGGGTTA
CATCGAACTGGATCTCAACAGCGGTAAGATCCTTGAGAGTTTTCGCCCCGAAGAACGTTTTCCAATGATG
AGCACTTTTAAAGTTCTGCTATGTGGCGCGGTATTATCCCGTGTTGACGCCGGGCAAGAGCAACTCGGTC
GCCGCATACACTATTCTCAGAATGACTTGGTTGAGTACTCACCAGTCACAGAAAAGCATCTTACGGATGG
CATGACAGTAAGAGAATTATGCAGTGCTGCCATAACCATGAGTGATAACACTGCGGCCAACTTACTTCTG
ACAACGATCGGAGGACCGAAGGAGCTAACCGCTTTTTTGCACAACATGGGGGATCATGTAACTCGCCTTG
ATCGTTGGGAACCGGAGCTGAATGAAGCCATACCAAACGACGAGCGTGACACCACGATGCCTGTAGCAAT
GGCAACAACGTTGCGCAAACTATTAACTGGCGAACTACTTACTCTAGCTTCCCGGCAACAATTAATAGAC
TGGATGGAGGCGGATAAAGTTGCAGGACCACTTCTGCGCTCGGCCCTTCCGGCTGGCTGGTTTATTGCTG
ATAAATCTGGAGCCGGTGAGCGTGGGTCTCGCGGTATCATTGCAGCACTGGGGCCAGATGGTAAGCCCTC
CCGTATCGTAGTTATCTACACGACGGGGAGTCAGGCAACTATGGATGAACGAAATAGACAGATCGCTGAG
ATAGGTGCCTCACTGATTAAGCATTGGTAACTGTCAGACCAAGTTTACTCATATATACTTTAGATTGATT
TAAAACTTCATTTTTAATTTAAAAGGATCTAGGTGAAGATCCTTTTTGATAATCTCATGACCAAAATCCC
TTAACGTGAGTTTTCGTTCCACTGAGCGTCAGACCCCGTAGAAAAGATCAAAGGATCTTC
Features (pLannotate 1.2.2; 28 found; start..end, strand, type, name):
      1..589     +  rep_origin     ori: high-copy-number ColE1/pMB1/pBR322/pUC origin of replication
    772..826     +  CDS            lacI (fragment): lac repressor; lacI; The lac repressor binds to the lac operator to inhibit transcription in E. coli. This inhibition can be relieved by adding lactose or isopropyl-β-D-thiogalactopyranoside (IPTG).
    832..925     +  rep_origin     SV40 ori (fragment): SV40 origin of replication
    950..987     +  CDS            lacI (fragment): lac repressor; lacI; The lac repressor binds to the lac operator to inhibit transcription in E. coli. This inhibition can be relieved by adding lactose or isopropyl-β-D-thiogalactopyranoside (IPTG).
   1000..1021    +  protein_bind   CAP binding site: CAP binding activates transcription in the presence of cAMP. E. coli catabolite activator protein
   1036..1066    +  promoter       lac promoter: promoter for the E. coli lac operon
   1074..1090    +  protein_bind   lac operator: The lac repressor binds to the lac operator to inhibit transcription in E. coli. This inhibition can be relieved by adding lactose or isopropyl-β-D-thiogalactopyranoside (IPTG). lac repressor encoded by lacI
   1124..1207    +  polyA_signal   SV40 poly(A) signal (fragment): SV40 polyadenylation signal
   1374..1703    +  CDS            nef (fragment): NEF_HV1BR - Experimental evidence at protein level: Swiss-Prot protein existence level 1. Extracellular Nef protein targets CD4(+) T-lymphocytes for apoptosis by interacting with CXCR4 surface receptors (PubMed:14990729). From Human immunodeficiency virus type 1 group M subtype B (isolate BRU/LAI) (HIV-1).
   1751..2008    +  LTR            5' LTR (truncated): truncated 5' long terminal repeat (LTR) from HIV-1
   2055..2180    +  misc_feature   HIV-1 Ψ: packaging signal of human immunodeficiency virus type 1
   2164..2502    +  CDS            HIV-1 gag (fragment): gag protein from human immunodeficiency virus 1; gag
   2677..2910    +  misc_feature   RRE: The Rev response element (RRE) of HIV-1 allows for Rev-dependent mRNA export from the nucleus to the cytoplasm.
   3287..3387    +  CDS            Rev (fragment): human immunodeficiency virus 1 (HIV-1) Rev protein; rev; enhances nuclear export of unspliced and incompletely spliced viral mRNAs
   3436..3553    +  misc_feature   cPPT/CTS: central polypurine tract and central termination sequence of HIV-1
   3605..3908    +  enhancer       CMV enhancer: human cytomegalovirus immediate early enhancer
   3909..4112    +  promoter       CMV promoter: human cytomegalovirus (CMV) immediate early promoter
   4215..4922    +  CDS            mCherry: mCherry is a basic (constitutively fluorescent) red fluorescent protein published in 2004, derived from Discosoma sp.. It is reported to be a very rapidly-maturing monomer with low acid sensitivity.
   4948..4965    +  protein_bind   attB1 (fragment): mutant version of attB; core recombination site for the Gateway® BP reaction BP Clonase™
   4971..5618    +  CDS            RAB11A: RB11A_HUMAN - Also known as RAB11. Experimental evidence at protein level: Swiss-Prot protein existence level 1. The small GTPases Rab are key regulators of intracellular membrane trafficking, from the formation of transport vesicles to their fusion with membranes. Rabs cycle between an inactive GDP-bound form and an active GTP-bound form that is able to recruit to membranes different set of downstream effectors directly responsible for vesicle formation, movement, tethering and fusion. The small Rab GTPase RAB11A regulates endocytic recycling. Acts as a major regulator of membrane delivery du
   5626..5643    -  protein_bind   attB2 (fragment): mutant version of attB; core recombination site for the Gateway® BP reaction BP Clonase™
   5762..6224    +  misc_feature   IRES: internal ribosome entry site (IRES) of the encephalomyocarditis virus (EMCV)
   6238..6837    +  CDS            PuroR: puromycin N-acetyltransferase; pac from Streptomyces alboniger; confers resistance to puromycin
   6854..7442    +  misc_feature   WPRE: woodchuck hepatitis virus posttranscriptional regulatory element
   7450..7515    +  CDS            nef (fragment): NEF_HV1Z2 - Experimental evidence at protein level: Swiss-Prot protein existence level 1. Extracellular Nef protein targets CD4(+) T-lymphocytes for apoptosis by interacting with CXCR4 surface receptors. From Human immunodeficiency virus type 1 group M subtype D (isolate Z2/CDC-Z34) (HIV-1).
   7517..7750    +  LTR            3' LTR (ΔU3): self-inactivating 3' long terminal repeat (LTR) from HIV-1
   7955..8059    +  promoter       AmpR promoter: bla
   8060..8920    +  CDS            AmpR: β-lactamase; bla; confers resistance to ampicillin, carbenicillin, and related antibiotics
