[The description below was written by a language model from this plasmid's Addgene catalogue record and pLannotate feature annotations shown in this document.]
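Description:
pHAGE mCherry-Rab11A S25N is a 9,090-nt HIV-1-based lentiviral transfer plasmid for expressing a red-fluorescent, dominant-negative form of the human small GTPase RAB11A in mammalian cells. It is built on the pHAGE mCherry backbone and is maintained in E. coli through a high-copy ColE1/pUC-type origin and an ampicillin resistance gene (β-lactamase under its own promoter). The viral portion contains a truncated 5' LTR, the Ψ packaging signal with an adjoining gag fragment, the Rev response element for Rev-dependent nuclear export of the genomic RNA, the cPPT/CTS element, and a ΔU3 self-inactivating 3' LTR. After integration, the viral promoter activity is therefore lost and expression depends on the internal promoter. Short fragments annotated as nef, Rev, lacI, SV40 ori and SV40 poly(A) appear to be backbone remnants rather than functional units.

The expression cassette is driven by the CMV enhancer and immediate early promoter. mCherry lies upstream of the RAB11A coding sequence, separated by an attB1 site, with attB2 following the insert. This matches the recorded Gateway cloning and an N-terminal mCherry fusion, although the record does not list the tag position explicitly. Downstream, an EMCV IRES allows translation of puromycin N-acetyltransferase from the same transcript, so transduced cells can be selected with puromycin, and a WPRE enhances transcript expression. The S25N substitution is recorded as a dominant-negative mutation. Since RAB11A regulates endocytic recycling, the construct is suited to perturbing Rab11-dependent membrane trafficking while visualising the mutant protein by red fluorescence in transduced or transfected cells.
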