Addgene plasmid #228037: pHAGE mCherry-Rab11A S25N
Purpose: Mammalian lentiviral expression of mCherry-labeled Rab11 S25N (dominant negative mutation).
Depositing lab: Wade Harper. Depositing organization: Harvard Medical School.
Backbone
  Vector backbone: pHAGE mCherry
  Vector type: Mammalian Expression, Lentiviral
Growth in bacteria
  Bacterial resistance: Ampicillin, 100 μg/mL
  Growth temperature: 30°C
  Growth strain: NEB Stable
  Copy number: High Copy
Gene/Insert
  Gene/Insert name: Rab11A
  Species: H. sapiens (human)
  Mutation: S25N
  Entrez Gene: RAB11A (a.k.a. YL8)
  Cloning method: Gateway Cloning
Terms and licenses: Academic/Nonprofit Terms; Industry Terms: Not Available to Industry
How to cite: pHAGE mCherry-Rab11A S25N was a gift from Wade Harper (Addgene plasmid # 228037 ; http://n2t.net/addgene:228037 ; RRID:Addgene_228037)
