>Addgene plasmid #228037 | pHAGE mCherry-Rab11A S25N | depositor partial sequence | sequence record 447466 | RAB11A[S25N]-STOP
ATGGGCACCCGCGACGACGAGTACGACTACCTCTTTAAAGTTGTCCTTATTGGAGATTCTGGTGTTGGAA
AGAATAATCTCCTGTCTCGATTTACTCGAAATGAGTTTAATCTGGAAAGCAAGAGCACCATTGGAGTAGA
GTTTGCAACAAGAAGCATCCAGGTTGATGGAAAAACAATAAAGGCACAGATATGGGACACAGCAGGGCAA
GAGCGATATCGAGCTATAACATCAGCATATTATCGTGGAGCTGTAGGTGCCTTATTGGTTTATGACATTG
CTAAACATCTCACATATGAAAATGTAGAGCGATGGCTGAAAGAACTGAGAGATCATGCTGATAGTAACAT
TGTTATCATGCTTGTGGGCAATAAGAGTGATCTACGTCATCTCAGGGCAGTTCCTACAGATGAAGCAAGA
GCTTTTGCAGAAAAGAATGGTTTGTCATTCATTGAAACTTCGGCCCTAGACTCTACAAATGTAGAAGCTG
CTTTTCAGACAATTTTAACAGAGATTTACCGCATTGTTTCTCAGAAGCAAATGTCAGACAGACGCGAAAA
TGACATGTCTCCAAGCAACAATGTGGTTCCTATTCATGTTCCACCAACCACTGAAAACAAGCCAAAGGTG
CAGTGCTGTCAGAACATCTAA
